Addgene plasmid #149306: pDONR207 SARS-CoV-2 NSP3_nostop
Purpose: Gateway-compatible Entry vector, with insert of NSP3 gene's CDS from SARS-CoV-2 isolate Wuhan-Hu-1. Does not contain stop codon.
Depositing lab: Fritz Roth. Depositing organization: Sinai Health System. Publication: A Comprehensive, Flexible Collection of SARS-CoV-2 Coding Regions. Kim DK, Knapp JJ, Kuang D, Chawla A, Cassonnet P, Lee H, Sheykhkarimli D, Samavarchi-Tehrani P, Abdouni H, Rayhan A, Li R, Pogoutse O, Coyaud E, van der Werf S, Demeret C, Gingras AC, Taipale M, Raught B, Jacob Y, Roth FP. G3 (Bethesda). 2020 Aug 6. pii: g3.120.401554. doi: 10.1534/g3.120.401554. PubMed 32763951.
Backbone
  Vector backbone: pDONR207
  Backbone manufacturer: Invitrogen
  Backbone size w/o insert (bp): 5585
  Vector type: Gateway-compatible Entry vector
Growth in bacteria
  Bacterial resistance: Gentamicin, 10 μg/mL
  Growth temperature: 37°C
  Growth strain: DH5alpha
  Copy number: Unknown
Gene/Insert
  Gene/Insert name: NSP3 (alt name: PLPRO)
  Species: SARS-CoV-2 isolate Wuhan-Hu-1
  Insert size (bp): 5838
  Mutation: Many synonymous changes due to codon optimization
  Entrez Gene: ORF1ab (a.k.a. GU280_gp01)
  Cloning method: Gateway Cloning
  Sequencing primers: 5′ TCGCGTTAACGCTAGCATGGATCT; 3′ GTAACATCAGAGATTTTGAGACAC
Resource information
  A portion of this plasmid was derived from a plasmid made by: Synthesized from GenScript
Terms and licenses: Academic/Nonprofit Terms; Industry Terms
How to cite: pDONR207 SARS-CoV-2 NSP3_nostop was a gift from Fritz Roth (Addgene plasmid # 149306 ; http://n2t.net/addgene:149306 ; RRID:Addgene_149306)
