[The description below was written by a language model from this plasmid's Addgene catalogue record and pLannotate feature annotations shown in this document.]
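Description:
pDONR207 SARS-CoV-2 NSP3_nostop is a Gateway-compatible entry clone built on the Invitrogen pDONR207 backbone and propagated in E. coli. The sequenced plasmid is about 9.2 kb. It replicates from a high-copy ColE1/pUC-type origin and is selected with gentamicin through the aacC1 gentamicin acetyltransferase gene, which is driven by a class 1 integron Pc promoter. The annotation also picks up two fragments of a kanamycin resistance gene flanking the gentamicin cassette and a short RSF origin fragment. These appear to be non-functional backbone remnants, and the catalogue lists only gentamicin for selection.

The payload is the coding sequence of non-structural protein 3 (NSP3, which contains the papain-like protease, PLpro) from SARS-CoV-2 isolate Wuhan-Hu-1, roughly 5.8 kb. It was produced by gene synthesis and codon-optimized, so it carries many synonymous changes relative to the viral sequence. The automated annotation matches it to a fragment of the replicase polyprotein 1a, consistent with NSP3 being a cleavage product of ORF1a/ORF1ab; the nsp10 text in that feature's description is generic polyprotein annotation and does not describe this insert. The ORF sits between two attL recombination sites (the tool labels the upstream one attL3 and the downstream one attL2). The rrnB T1 and T2 terminators lie upstream and insulate the insert from read-through transcription.

No promoter for expressing the insert is annotated, as expected for an entry clone. Instead, the ORF is moved by LR recombination into destination vectors of choice. Because the stop codon is omitted, it suits destination vectors that add C-terminal tags or fusion partners. The plasmid belongs to a collection of SARS-CoV-2 coding regions intended for flexible downstream expression and functional studies.
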