Features (pLannotate 1.2.2; 12 found; start..end, strand, type, name):
      1..36      +  rep_origin     RSF ori (fragment): Plasmids containing the RSF 1030 origin of replication can be propagated in E. coli cells that contain additional plasmids with compatible origins.
     63..90      -  terminator     rrnB T2 terminator: transcription terminator T2 from the E. coli rrnB gene
    222..265     +  terminator     rrnB T1 terminator: Escherichia coli rrnB; transcription terminator T1 from the E. coli rrnB gene
    322..417     +  protein_bind   attL3: mutant version of attL; recombination site for the Gateway® LR reaction LR Clonase™
    417..6257    +  CDS            R1A_SARS2 (fragment) (sequence partly withheld): Experimental evidence at protein level: Swiss-Prot protein existence level 1. [Non-structural protein 10]: Plays a pivotal role in viral transcription by stimulating both nsp14 3'-5' exoribonuclease and nsp16 2'-O-methyltransferase activities. Therefore plays an essential role in viral mRNAs cap methylation. From Severe acute respiratory syndrome coronavirus 2 (2019-nCoV) (SARS-CoV-2).
   6259..6358    -  protein_bind   attL2: mutant version of attL; recombination site for the Gateway® LR reaction LR Clonase™
   6481..7107    +  CDS            KanR (fragment): aminoglycoside phosphotransferase; aph(3')-Ia; confers resistance to kanamycin in bacteria or G418 (Geneticin®) in eukaryotes
   7141..7674    -  CDS            GmR: gentamycin acetyltransferase; aacC1; confers resistance to gentamycin
   7863..7891    -  promoter       Pc promoter: intI1 (promoter lies within the coding sequence); class 1 integron promoter
   7869..8216    -  CDS            YPR2_ECOLX (fragment): Protein predicted: Swiss-Prot protein existence level 4. From Escherichia coli.
   8221..8405    +  CDS            KanR (fragment): aminoglycoside phosphotransferase; aph(3')-Ia; confers resistance to kanamycin in bacteria or G418 (Geneticin®) in eukaryotes
   8548..9136    +  rep_origin     ori: high-copy-number ColE1/pMB1/pBR322/pUC origin of replication
>Addgene plasmid #149306 | pDONR207 SARS-CoV-2 NSP3_nostop | addgene full sequence | sequence record 296433 | Addgene NGS Result
TTATCCCCTGATTCTGTGGATAACCGTATTACCGCTAGCCAGGAAGAGTTTGTAGAAACGCAAAAAGGCC
ATCCGTCAGGATGGCCTTCTGCTTAGTTTGATGCCTGGCAGTTTATGGCGGGCGTCCTGCCCGCCACCCT
CCGGGCCGTTGCTTCACAACGTTCAAATCCGCTCCCGGCGGATTTGTCCTACTCAGGAGAGCGTTCACCG
ACAAACAACAGATAAAACGAAAGGCCCAGTCTTCCGACTGAGCCTTTCGTTTTATTTGATGCCTGGCAGT
TCCCTACTCTCGCGTTAACGCTAGCATGGATCTCGGGCCCCAAATAATGATTTTATTTTGACTGATAGTG
ACCTGTTCGTTGCAACAAATTGATGAGCAATGCTTTTTTATAATGCCAACTTTGTACAAAAAAGTTGGCA
TGGCCCCTACCAAGGTGACCTTCGGAGACGACACCGTGATCGAGGTGCAGGGTTACAAGAGCGTGAACAT
CACCTTCGAGCTGGACGAACGCATCGACAAGGTGCTGAACGAAAAGTGCTCCGCTTACACCGTGGAGCTG
GGCACCGAGGTGAACGAATTCGCCTGCGTGGTGGCCGACGCTGTGATCAAGACCCTGCAGCCAGTGTCCG
AACTGCTGACCCCTCTGGGTATCGACCTGGACGAGTGGTCTATGGCTACCTACTACCTGTTCGACGAGAG
CGGCGAATTCAAGCTGGCCTCTCACATGTACTGCAGCTTCTACCCTCCCGACGAAGACGAGGAAGAGGGT
GACTGCGAAGAGGAAGAGTTCGAGCCTTCCACTCAGTACGAGTACGGCACCGAAGACGACTACCAGGGCA
AGCCTCTGGAATTCGGAGCCACCTCTGCCGCTCTGCAGCCTGAAGAGGAACAGGAGGAAGACTGGCTGGA
CGACGACTCCCAGCAGACCGTGGGTCAGCAGGACGGCTCTGAAGACAACCAGACCACCACCATCCAGACC
ATCGTGGAGGTGCAGCCTCAGCTGGAGATGGAACTGACCCCAGTGGTGCAGACCATCGAG
[501 nt withheld, positions 1041-1541]
GAGATGAAGTCCGAAAAGCAGGTGGAGCAGAAGATCGCCGAGATCCCCAAGGAGGAAGTGAAGCCTTTCA
TCACCGAATCTAAGCCCAGCGTGGAGCAGAGAAAGCAGGACGACAAGAAGATCAAGGCCTGCGTGGAGGA
AGTGACCACCACCCTGGAGGAAACCAAGTTCCTGACCGAGAACCTGCTGCTGTACATCGACATCAACGGC
AACCTGCACCCTGACTCCGCTACCCTGGTGTCTGACATCGACATCACCTTCCTGAAGAAGGACGCCCCCT
ACATCGTGGGCGACGTGGTGCAGGAAGGAGTGCTGACCGCTGTGGTCATCCCTACCAAGAAGGCCGGTGG
CACCACCGAGATGCTGGCCAAGGCTCTGCGTAAGGTGCCAACCGACAACTACATCACCACCTACCCCGGT
CAGGGCCTGAACGGTTACACCGTGGAGGAAGCTAAGACCGTGCTGAAGAAGTGCAAGTCTGCCTTCTACA
TCCTGCCCTCCATCATCTCTAACGAGAAGCAGGAAATCCTGGGCACCGTGAGCTGGAACCTGCGCGAAAT
GCTGGCCCACGCTGAGGAAACCAGGAAGCTGATGCCCGTGTGCGTGGAGACCAAGGCCATCGTGAGCACC
ATCCAGAGAAAGTACAAGGGCATCAAGATCCAGGAGGGTGTGGTGGACTACGGCGCTCGTTTCTACTTCT
ACACCTCCAAGACCACCGTGGCCTCTCTGATCAACACCCTGAACGACCTGAACGAGACCCTGGTGACCAT
GCCACTGGGATACGTGACCCACGGTCTGAACCTGGAGGAAGCCGCTAGATACATGCGTTCCCTGAAGGTG
CCTGCTACCGTGAGCGTGAGCAGCCCTGACGCTGTGACCGCCTACAACGGATACCTGACCTCCTCTAGCA
AGACCCCTGAGGAACACTTCATCGAAACCATCAGCCTGGCCGGTTCCTACAAGGACTGGTCTTACAGCGG
ACAGTCCACCCAGCTGGGCATCGAGTTCCTGAAGCGCGGAGACAAGAGCGTGTACTACACCTCCAACCCA
ACCACCTTCCACCTGGACGGTGAAGTGATCACCTTCGACAACCTGAAGACCCTGCTGTCTCTGCGCGAGG
TGAGGACCATCAAGGTGTTCACCACCGTGGACAACATCAACCTGCACACCCAGGTGGTGGACATGAGCAT
GACCTACGGACAGCAGTTCGGTCCTACCTACCTGGACGGAGCTGACGTGACCAAGATCAAGCCACACAAC
TCCCACGAGGGCAAGACCTTCTACGTGCTGCCTAACGATGACACCCTGAGAGTGGAGGCTTTCGAATACT
ACCACACCACCGACCCATCCTTCCTGGGCAGGTACATGTCTGCCCTGAACCACACCAAGAAGTGGAAGTA
CCCCCAGGTGAACGGACTGACCAGCATCAAGTGGGCCGACAACAACTGCTACCTGGCCACCGCTCTGCTG
ACCCTGCAGCAGATCGAACTGAAGTTCAACCCACCCGCTCTGCAGGACGCTTACTACAGAGCCCGTGCTG
GCGAGGCCGCTAACTTCTGCGCTCTGATCCTGGCCTACTGCAACAAGACCGTGGGCGAACTGGGAGACGT
GAGAGAGACCATGAGCTACCTGTTCCAGCACGCCAACCTGGACTCCTGCAAGCGTGTGCTGAACGTGGTG
TGCAAGACCTGCGGCCAGCAGCAGACCACCCTGAAGGGAGTGGAAGCTGTGATGTACATGGGTACCCTGT
CCTACGAGCAGTTCAAGAAGGGCGTGCAGATCCCTTGCACCTGCGGAAAGCAGGCCACCAAGTACCTGGT
GCAGCAGGAAAGCCCATTCGTGATGATGTCCGCTCCTCCAGCCCAGTACGAACTGAAGCACGGCACCTTC
ACCTGCGCTTCCGAGTACACCGGCAACTACCAGTGCGGACACTACAAGCACATCACCTCTAAGGAGACCC
TGTACTGCATCGACGGAGCCCTGCTGACCAAGTCCTCTGAATACAAGGGTCCCATCACCGACGTGTTCTA
CAAGGAGAACAGCTACACCACCACCATCAAGCCCGTGACCTACAAGCTGGACGGCGTGGTGTGCACCGAA
ATCGACCCTAAGCTGGACAACTACTACAAGAAGGACAACTCTTACTTCACCGAGCAGCCTATCGACCTGG
TGCCAAACCAGCCCTACCCTAACGCCAGCTTCGACAACTTCAAGTTCGTGTGCGACAACATCAAGTTCGC
TGACGACCTGAACCAGCTGACCGGATACAAGAAGCCTGCCTCTAGAGAGCTGAAGGTGACCTTCTTCCCA
GACCTGAACGGCGACGTGGTGGCTATCGACTACAAGCACTACACCCCAAGCTTCAAGAAGGGAGCCAAGC
TGCTGCACAAGCCCATCGTGTGGCACGTGAACAACGCTACCAACAAGGCCACCTACAAGCCTAACACCTG
GTGCATCCGTTGCCTGTGGTCTACCAAGCCAGTGGAAACCTCCAACTCTTTCGACGTGCTGAAGAGCGAG
GACGCTCAGGGCATGGACAACCTGGCCTGCGAAGACCTGAAGCCCGTGAGCGAGGAAGTGGTGGAGAACC
CAACCATCCAGAAGGACGTGCTGGAATGCAACGTGAAGACCACCGAGGTGGTGGGAGACATCATCCTGAA
GCCAGCTAACAACAGCCTGAAGATCACCGAGGAAGTGGGTCACACCGACCTGATGGCCGCTTACGTGGAC
AACAGCTCCCTGACCATCAAGAAGCCCAACGAGCTGAGCAGGGTGCTGGGTCTGAAGACCCTGGCTACTC
ACGGTCTGGCTGCTGTGAACTCTGTGCCATGGGACACCATCGCTAACTACGCCAAGCCTTTCCTGAACAA
GGTGGTGTCCACCACCACCAACATCGTGACCAGATGTCTGAACCGCGTGTGCACCAACTACATGCCCTAC
TTCTTCACCCTGCTGCTGCAGCTGTGCACCTTCACCAGAAGCACCAACTCCCGTATCAAGGCTAGCATGC
CTACCACCATCGCCAAGAACACCGTGAAGAGCGTGGGAAAGTTCTGCCTGGAGGCTTCCTTCAACTACCT
GAAGTCTCCAAACTTCAGCAAGCTGATCAACATCATCATCTGGTTCCTGCTGCTCTCCGTGTGCCTGGGT
TCCCTGATCTACTCTACCGCCGCTCTGGGAGTGCTGATGTCTAACCTGGGTATGCCTAGCTACTGCACTG
GTTACAGAGAGGGATACCTGAACAGCACCAACGTGACCATCGCCACCTACTGCACCGGCAGCATCCCATG
CTCCGTGTGCCTGTCTGGACTGGACAGCCTGGACACCTACCCCTCCCTGGAAACCATCCAGATCACCATC
TCTAGCTTCAAGTGGGACCTGACCGCCTTCGGTCTGGTGGCTGAGTGGTTCCTGGCCTACATCCTGTTCA
CCAGGTTCTTCTACGTGCTGGGCCTGGCCGCTATCATGCAGCTGTTCTTCTCCTACTTCGCTGTGCACTT
CATCAGCAACTCCTGGCTGATGTGGCTGATCATCAACCTGGTGCAGATGGCTCCCATCTCTGCCATGGTG
CGCATGTACATCTTCTTCGCCAGCTTCTACTACGTGTGGAAGTCCTACGTGCACGTGGTGGACGGTTGCA
ACTCCTCTACCTGCATGATGTGCTACAAGCGCAACAGGGCTACCAGGGTGGAGTGCACCACCATCGTGAA
CGGCGTGCGCAGGTCCTTCTACGTGTACGCCAACGGCGGCAAGGGATTCTGCAAGCTGCACAACTGGAAC
TGCGTGAACTGCGACACCTTCTGCGCTGGCTCCACCTTCATCTCTGACGAGGTGGCCAGAGACCTGAGCC
TGCAGTTCAAGCGTCCAATCAACCCCACCGACCAGAGCTCCTACATCGTGGACTCTGTGACCGTGAAGAA
CGGTAGCATCCACCTGTACTTCGACAAGGCTGGCCAGAAGACCTACGAGCGCCACTCTCTGAGCCACTTC
GTGAACCTGGACAACCTGAGGGCCAACAACACCAAGGGCAGCCTGCCTATCAACGTGATCGTGTTCGACG
GAAAGTCCAAGTGCGAGGAATCTAGCGCCAAGTCCGCCAGCGTGTACTACAGCCAGCTGATGTGCCAGCC
AATCCTGCTGCTGGACCAGGCTCTGGTGTCTGACGTGGGAGACAGCGCCGAAGTGGCCGTGAAGATGTTC
GACGCCTACGTGAACACCTTCTCCTCTACCTTCAACGTGCCTATGGAGAAGCTGAAGACCCTGGTGGCTA
CTGCTGAGGCTGAACTGGCTAAGAACGTGTCCCTGGACAACGTGCTGAGCACCTTCATCTCCGCCGCTAG
GCAGGGTTTCGTGGACTCTGACGTGGAAACCAAAGACGTGGTGGAGTGCCTGAAGCTGTCTCACCAGAGC
GACATCGAAGTGACCGGCGACTCCTGCAACAACTACATGCTGACCTACAACAAGGTGGAGAACATGACCC
CAAGAGACCTGGGAGCTTGCATCGACTGCTCCGCCCGTCACATCAACGCTCAGGTGGCCAAGTCTCACAA
CATCGCCCTGATCTGGAACGTGAAGGACTTCATGAGCCTGTCCGAGCAGCTGCGCAAGCAGATCAGGAGC
GCCGCTAAGAAGAACAACCTGCCCTTCAAGCTGACCTGCGCTACCACCAGACAGGTGGTGAACGTGGTGA
CCACCAAGATCGCCCTGAAGGGCGGATACCCAACTTTCTTGTACAAAGTTGGCATTATAAGAAAGCATTG
CTTATCAATTTGTTGCAACGAACAGGTCACTATCAGTCAAAATAAAATCATTATTTGCCATCCAGCTGCA
GCTCTGGCCCGTGTCTCAAAATCTCTGATGTTACATTGCACAAGATAAAAATATATCATCATGAACAATA
AAACTGTCTGCTTACATAAACAGTAATACAAGGGGTGTTATGAGCCATATTCAACGGGAAACGTCGAGGC
CGCGATTAAATTCCAACATGGATGCTGATTTATATGGGTATAAATGGGCTCGCGATAATGTCGGGCAATC
AGGTGCGACAATCTATCGCTTGTATGGGAAGCCCGATGCGCCAGAGTTGTTTCTGAAACATGGCAAAGGT
AGCGTTGCCAATGATGTTACAGATGAGATGGTCAGACTAAACTGGCTGACGGAATTTATGCCTCTTCCGA
CCATCAAGCATTTTATCCGTACTCCTGATGATGCATGGTTACTCACCACTGCGATCCCCGGAAAAACAGC
ATTCCAGGTATTAGAAGAATATCCTGATTCAGGTGAAAATATTGTTGATGCGCTGGCAGTGTTCCTGCGC
CGGTTGCATTCGATTCCTGTTTGTAATTGTCCTTTTAACAGCGATCGCGTATTTCGTCTCGCTCAGGCGC
AATCACGAATGAATAACGGTTTGGTTGATGCGAGTGATTTTGATGACGAGCGTAATGGCTGGCCTGTTGA
ACAAGTCTGGAAAGAAATGCATAAACTTTTGCCATTCTCACCGGATTCAGTCGTCACTCATGGTGATTTC
TCACTTGATAACCTTATTTTTGACGAGGGGAAATTAGGCCGGGAAGCCGATCTCGGCTTGAACGAATTGT
TAGGTGGCGGTACTTGGGTCGATATCAAAGTGCATCACTTCTTCCCGTATGCCCAACTTTGTATAGAGAG
CCACTGCGGGATCGTCACCGTAATCTGCTTGCACGTAGATCACATAAGCACCAAGCGCGTTGGCCTCATG
CTTGAGGAGATTGATGAGCGCGGTGGCAATGCCCTGCCTCCGGTGCTCGCCGGAGACTGCGAGATCATAG
ATATAGATCTCACTACGCGGCTGCTCAAACTTGGGCAGAACGTAAGCCGCGAGAGCGCCAACAACCGCTT
CTTGGTCGAAGGCAGCAAGCGCGATGAATGTCTTACTACGGAGCAAGTTCCCGAGGTAATCGGAGTCCGG
CTGATGTTGGGAGTAGGTGGCTACGTCTCCGAACTCACGACCGAAAAGATCAAGAGCAGCCCGCATGGAT
TTGACTTGGTCAGGGCCGAGCCTACATGTGCGAATGATGCCCATACTTGAGCCACCTAACTTTGTTTTAG
GGCGACTGCCCTGCTGCGTAACATCGTTGCTGCTGCGTAACATCGTTGCTGCTCCATAACATCAAACATC
GACCCACGGCGTAACGCGCTTGCTGCTTGGATGCCCGAGGCATAGACTGTACAAAAAAACAGTCATAACA
AGCCATGAAAACCGCCACTGCGCCGTTACCACCGCTGCGTTCGGTCAAGGTTCTGGACCAGTTGCGTGAG
CGCATACGCTACTTGCATTACAGTTTACGAACCGAACAGGCTTATGTCAACTGGGTTCGTGCCTTCATCC
GTTTCCACGGTGTGCGTCACCCGGCAACCTTGGGCAGCAGCGAAGTCGAGGCATTTCTGTCCTGGCTGGC
GAACGAGCGCAAGGTTTCGGTCTCCACGCATCGTCAGGCATTGGCGGCCTTGCTGTTCTTCTACGGCAAG
GTGCTGTGCACGGATCTGCCCTGGCTTCAGGAGATCGGAAGACCTCGGCCGTCGCGGCGCTTGCCGGTGG
TGCTGACCCCGGATGAAGTGGTTCGCATCCTCGGTTTTCTGGAAGGCGAGCATCGTTTGTTCGCCCAGGA
CTCTAGCTATAGTTCTAGTGGTTGGCTACTAATAGGTTGTATTGATGTTGGACGAGTCGGAATCGCAGAC
CGATACCAGGATCTTGCCATCCTATGGAACTGCCTCGGTGAGTTTTCTCCTTCATTACAGAAACGGCTTT
TTCAAAAATATGGTATTGATAATCCTGATATGAATAAATTGCAGTTTCATTTGATGCTCGATGAGTTTTT
CTAATCAGAATTGGTTAATTGGTTGTAACACTGGCAGAGCATTACGCTGACTTGACGGGACGGCGCAAGC
TCATGACCAAAATCCCTTAACGTGAGTTTTCGTTCCACTGAGCGTCAGACCCCGTAGAAAAGATCAAAGG
ATCTTCTTGAGATCCTTTTTTTCTGCGCGTAATCTGCTGCTTGCAAACAAAAAAACCACCGCTACCAGCG
GTGGTTTGTTTGCCGGATCAAGAGCTACCAACTCTTTTTCCGAAGGTAACTGGCTTCAGCAGAGCGCAGA
TACCAAATACTGTTCTTCTAGTGTAGCCGTAGTTAGGCCACCACTTCAAGAACTCTGTAGCACCGCCTAC
ATACCTCGCTCTGCTAATCCTGTTACCAGTGGCTGCTGCCAGTGGCGATAAGTCGTGTCTTACCGGGTTG
GACTCAAGACGATAGTTACCGGATAAGGCGCAGCGGTCGGGCTGAACGGGGGGTTCGTGCACACAGCCCA
GCTTGGAGCGAACGACCTACACCGAACTGAGATACCTACAGCGTGAGCTATGAGAAAGCGCCACGCTTCC
CGAAGGGAGAAAGGCGGACAGGTATCCGGTAAGCGGCAGGGTCGGAACAGGAGAGCGCACGAGGGAGCTT
CCAGGGGGAAACGCCTGGTATCTTTATAGTCCTGTCGGGTTTCGCCACCTCTGACTTGAGCGTCGATTTT
TGTGATGCTCGTCAGGGGGGCGGAGCCTATGGAAAAACGCCAGCAACGCGGCCTTTTTACGGTTCCTGGC
CTTTTGCTGGCCTTTTGCTCACATGTTCTTTCCTGCG
