>Addgene plasmid #149306 | pDONR207 SARS-CoV-2 NSP3_nostop | depositor partial sequence | sequence record 291913 | Inserted CDS without stop codon
ATGGCCCCTACCAAGGTGACCTTCGGAGACGACACCGTGATCGAGGTGCAGGGTTACAAGAGCGTGAACA
TCACCTTCGAGCTGGACGAACGCATCGACAAGGTGCTGAACGAAAAGTGCTCCGCTTACACCGTGGAGCT
GGGCACCGAGGTGAACGAATTCGCCTGCGTGGTGGCCGACGCTGTGATCAAGACCCTGCAGCCAGTGTCC
GAACTGCTGACCCCTCTGGGTATCGACCTGGACGAGTGGTCTATGGCTACCTACTACCTGTTCGACGAGA
GCGGCGAATTCAAGCTGGCCTCTCACATGTACTGCAGCTTCTACCCTCCCGACGAAGACGAGGAAGAGGG
TGACTGCGAAGAGGAAGAGTTCGAGCCTTCCACTCAGTACGAGTACGGCACCGAAGACGACTACCAGGGC
AAGCCTCTGGAATTCGGAGCCACCTCTGCCGCTCTGCAGCCTGAAGAGGAACAGGAGGAAGACTGGCTGG
ACGACGACTCCCAGCAGACCGTGGGTCAGCAGGACGGCTCTGAAGACAACCAGACCACCACCATCCAGAC
CATCGTGGAGGTGCAGCCTCAGCTGGAGATGGAACTGACCCCAGTGGTGCAGACCATCGAG
[501 nt withheld, positions 622-1122]
GAGATGAAGTCCGAAAAGCAGGTGGAGCAGAAGATCGCCGAGATCCCCAAGGAGGAAGTGAAGCCTTTCA
TCACCGAATCTAAGCCCAGCGTGGAGCAGAGAAAGCAGGACGACAAGAAGATCAAGGCCTGCGTGGAGGA
AGTGACCACCACCCTGGAGGAAACCAAGTTCCTGACCGAGAACCTGCTGCTGTACATCGACATCAACGGC
AACCTGCACCCTGACTCCGCTACCCTGGTGTCTGACATCGACATCACCTTCCTGAAGAAGGACGCCCCCT
ACATCGTGGGCGACGTGGTGCAGGAAGGAGTGCTGACCGCTGTGGTCATCCCTACCAAGAAGGCCGGTGG
CACCACCGAGATGCTGGCCAAGGCTCTGCGTAAGGTGCCAACCGACAACTACATCACCACCTACCCCGGT
CAGGGCCTGAACGGTTACACCGTGGAGGAAGCTAAGACCGTGCTGAAGAAGTGCAAGTCTGCCTTCTACA
TCCTGCCCTCCATCATCTCTAACGAGAAGCAGGAAATCCTGGGCACCGTGAGCTGGAACCTGCGCGAAAT
GCTGGCCCACGCTGAGGAAACCAGGAAGCTGATGCCCGTGTGCGTGGAGACCAAGGCCATCGTGAGCACC
ATCCAGAGAAAGTACAAGGGCATCAAGATCCAGGAGGGTGTGGTGGACTACGGCGCTCGTTTCTACTTCT
ACACCTCCAAGACCACCGTGGCCTCTCTGATCAACACCCTGAACGACCTGAACGAGACCCTGGTGACCAT
GCCACTGGGATACGTGACCCACGGTCTGAACCTGGAGGAAGCCGCTAGATACATGCGTTCCCTGAAGGTG
CCTGCTACCGTGAGCGTGAGCAGCCCTGACGCTGTGACCGCCTACAACGGATACCTGACCTCCTCTAGCA
AGACCCCTGAGGAACACTTCATCGAAACCATCAGCCTGGCCGGTTCCTACAAGGACTGGTCTTACAGCGG
ACAGTCCACCCAGCTGGGCATCGAGTTCCTGAAGCGCGGAGACAAGAGCGTGTACTACACCTCCAACCCA
ACCACCTTCCACCTGGACGGTGAAGTGATCACCTTCGACAACCTGAAGACCCTGCTGTCTCTGCGCGAGG
TGAGGACCATCAAGGTGTTCACCACCGTGGACAACATCAACCTGCACACCCAGGTGGTGGACATGAGCAT
GACCTACGGACAGCAGTTCGGTCCTACCTACCTGGACGGAGCTGACGTGACCAAGATCAAGCCACACAAC
TCCCACGAGGGCAAGACCTTCTACGTGCTGCCTAACGATGACACCCTGAGAGTGGAGGCTTTCGAATACT
ACCACACCACCGACCCATCCTTCCTGGGCAGGTACATGTCTGCCCTGAACCACACCAAGAAGTGGAAGTA
CCCCCAGGTGAACGGACTGACCAGCATCAAGTGGGCCGACAACAACTGCTACCTGGCCACCGCTCTGCTG
ACCCTGCAGCAGATCGAACTGAAGTTCAACCCACCCGCTCTGCAGGACGCTTACTACAGAGCCCGTGCTG
GCGAGGCCGCTAACTTCTGCGCTCTGATCCTGGCCTACTGCAACAAGACCGTGGGCGAACTGGGAGACGT
GAGAGAGACCATGAGCTACCTGTTCCAGCACGCCAACCTGGACTCCTGCAAGCGTGTGCTGAACGTGGTG
TGCAAGACCTGCGGCCAGCAGCAGACCACCCTGAAGGGAGTGGAAGCTGTGATGTACATGGGTACCCTGT
CCTACGAGCAGTTCAAGAAGGGCGTGCAGATCCCTTGCACCTGCGGAAAGCAGGCCACCAAGTACCTGGT
GCAGCAGGAAAGCCCATTCGTGATGATGTCCGCTCCTCCAGCCCAGTACGAACTGAAGCACGGCACCTTC
ACCTGCGCTTCCGAGTACACCGGCAACTACCAGTGCGGACACTACAAGCACATCACCTCTAAGGAGACCC
TGTACTGCATCGACGGAGCCCTGCTGACCAAGTCCTCTGAATACAAGGGTCCCATCACCGACGTGTTCTA
CAAGGAGAACAGCTACACCACCACCATCAAGCCCGTGACCTACAAGCTGGACGGCGTGGTGTGCACCGAA
ATCGACCCTAAGCTGGACAACTACTACAAGAAGGACAACTCTTACTTCACCGAGCAGCCTATCGACCTGG
TGCCAAACCAGCCCTACCCTAACGCCAGCTTCGACAACTTCAAGTTCGTGTGCGACAACATCAAGTTCGC
TGACGACCTGAACCAGCTGACCGGATACAAGAAGCCTGCCTCTAGAGAGCTGAAGGTGACCTTCTTCCCA
GACCTGAACGGCGACGTGGTGGCTATCGACTACAAGCACTACACCCCAAGCTTCAAGAAGGGAGCCAAGC
TGCTGCACAAGCCCATCGTGTGGCACGTGAACAACGCTACCAACAAGGCCACCTACAAGCCTAACACCTG
GTGCATCCGTTGCCTGTGGTCTACCAAGCCAGTGGAAACCTCCAACTCTTTCGACGTGCTGAAGAGCGAG
GACGCTCAGGGCATGGACAACCTGGCCTGCGAAGACCTGAAGCCCGTGAGCGAGGAAGTGGTGGAGAACC
CAACCATCCAGAAGGACGTGCTGGAATGCAACGTGAAGACCACCGAGGTGGTGGGAGACATCATCCTGAA
GCCAGCTAACAACAGCCTGAAGATCACCGAGGAAGTGGGTCACACCGACCTGATGGCCGCTTACGTGGAC
AACAGCTCCCTGACCATCAAGAAGCCCAACGAGCTGAGCAGGGTGCTGGGTCTGAAGACCCTGGCTACTC
ACGGTCTGGCTGCTGTGAACTCTGTGCCATGGGACACCATCGCTAACTACGCCAAGCCTTTCCTGAACAA
GGTGGTGTCCACCACCACCAACATCGTGACCAGATGTCTGAACCGCGTGTGCACCAACTACATGCCCTAC
TTCTTCACCCTGCTGCTGCAGCTGTGCACCTTCACCAGAAGCACCAACTCCCGTATCAAGGCTAGCATGC
CTACCACCATCGCCAAGAACACCGTGAAGAGCGTGGGAAAGTTCTGCCTGGAGGCTTCCTTCAACTACCT
GAAGTCTCCAAACTTCAGCAAGCTGATCAACATCATCATCTGGTTCCTGCTGCTCTCCGTGTGCCTGGGT
TCCCTGATCTACTCTACCGCCGCTCTGGGAGTGCTGATGTCTAACCTGGGTATGCCTAGCTACTGCACTG
GTTACAGAGAGGGATACCTGAACAGCACCAACGTGACCATCGCCACCTACTGCACCGGCAGCATCCCATG
CTCCGTGTGCCTGTCTGGACTGGACAGCCTGGACACCTACCCCTCCCTGGAAACCATCCAGATCACCATC
TCTAGCTTCAAGTGGGACCTGACCGCCTTCGGTCTGGTGGCTGAGTGGTTCCTGGCCTACATCCTGTTCA
CCAGGTTCTTCTACGTGCTGGGCCTGGCCGCTATCATGCAGCTGTTCTTCTCCTACTTCGCTGTGCACTT
CATCAGCAACTCCTGGCTGATGTGGCTGATCATCAACCTGGTGCAGATGGCTCCCATCTCTGCCATGGTG
CGCATGTACATCTTCTTCGCCAGCTTCTACTACGTGTGGAAGTCCTACGTGCACGTGGTGGACGGTTGCA
ACTCCTCTACCTGCATGATGTGCTACAAGCGCAACAGGGCTACCAGGGTGGAGTGCACCACCATCGTGAA
CGGCGTGCGCAGGTCCTTCTACGTGTACGCCAACGGCGGCAAGGGATTCTGCAAGCTGCACAACTGGAAC
TGCGTGAACTGCGACACCTTCTGCGCTGGCTCCACCTTCATCTCTGACGAGGTGGCCAGAGACCTGAGCC
TGCAGTTCAAGCGTCCAATCAACCCCACCGACCAGAGCTCCTACATCGTGGACTCTGTGACCGTGAAGAA
CGGTAGCATCCACCTGTACTTCGACAAGGCTGGCCAGAAGACCTACGAGCGCCACTCTCTGAGCCACTTC
GTGAACCTGGACAACCTGAGGGCCAACAACACCAAGGGCAGCCTGCCTATCAACGTGATCGTGTTCGACG
GAAAGTCCAAGTGCGAGGAATCTAGCGCCAAGTCCGCCAGCGTGTACTACAGCCAGCTGATGTGCCAGCC
AATCCTGCTGCTGGACCAGGCTCTGGTGTCTGACGTGGGAGACAGCGCCGAAGTGGCCGTGAAGATGTTC
GACGCCTACGTGAACACCTTCTCCTCTACCTTCAACGTGCCTATGGAGAAGCTGAAGACCCTGGTGGCTA
CTGCTGAGGCTGAACTGGCTAAGAACGTGTCCCTGGACAACGTGCTGAGCACCTTCATCTCCGCCGCTAG
GCAGGGTTTCGTGGACTCTGACGTGGAAACCAAAGACGTGGTGGAGTGCCTGAAGCTGTCTCACCAGAGC
GACATCGAAGTGACCGGCGACTCCTGCAACAACTACATGCTGACCTACAACAAGGTGGAGAACATGACCC
CAAGAGACCTGGGAGCTTGCATCGACTGCTCCGCCCGTCACATCAACGCTCAGGTGGCCAAGTCTCACAA
CATCGCCCTGATCTGGAACGTGAAGGACTTCATGAGCCTGTCCGAGCAGCTGCGCAAGCAGATCAGGAGC
GCCGCTAAGAAGAACAACCTGCCCTTCAAGCTGACCTGCGCTACCACCAGACAGGTGGTGAACGTGGTGA
CCACCAAGATCGCCCTGAAGGGCGGA
